>Addgene plasmid #18221 | T4 Lysozyme R8-[A] WT* | addgene partial sequence | sequence record 24008 | 3primeUP
NNCGAAAAAGCCCGCCTCATTAGGCGGGCTCAGATCTGCTCATGTTTGACAGCTTATCATCGATAAGCTT
CGGCAATAAATTCTTGATATGTTTTCATATGTTTCCTTTAAATATTTTAATTAGTAATTGTCTATTCAAG
TAATTGTGAATATACTATCACAATTCCAAGAGAAAGTAAACAGCTTTATAGATTTTTATACGCGTCCCAA
GTGCCAGTTCTAAACGTTGTAATGACTCGTTTTGCGCGATTAGGTGTTTGATTATACCATCTACTTTTAG
CTAAGTTAACTGCTGCTTCATCCCAGCGTTTTTGTTGAAGCATACGTAAAGAGTTAGTAAATCCTGCCAC
ACCGGTTTCTCCCATTTGGAAAACCATATTAATCAATGCAGCGCGACGAACCGCATCAAGAGAATCATAA
ACCGGTTTTAATTTAGCATTTCTCAGAATTCCGCGAACAGCAGCATCAACATCCTGATTAAAGAGTTTTT
CAGCCTCATCTTTTGTAATTACACCATTAGTATTACGCCCAATAGCTTTATCTAATTCAGATTTAGCAGC
ATTAAGTGATGGACTTTTTGTAAGCAAATGACCGATGCCAATAGTGTAATAGCCTTCTGTGTCTTTATAG
ATTTTAAGTCTAAGACCTTCATCTATTGCACGTAACATTTCAAATATATTCATAATACCTCCTAAGCATC
GATGGATCCTGTTTCCTGTGTGAAATGGTTATCCGCTCACAATTCCACACATTATACGAGCCGATGATAA
TTGTCACAGGGGGATGGGGAGTAGCTGATCTGT
