[The description below was written by a language model from this plasmid's Addgene catalogue record.]
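Description:
T4 Lysozyme R8-[A] WT* is a bacterial expression plasmid built on the pHS1403 backbone (about 5 kb without the insert) that carries a variant of the bacteriophage T4 lysozyme gene (gene e). It is maintained in E. coli as a high-copy plasmid under ampicillin selection. The record does not name the origin of replication or the promoter that drives expression, and no feature table is available to show these elements.

The insert is roughly 600 bp and was cloned by restriction enzymes between a BamHI site at the 5′ end and a HindIII site at the 3′ end, both of which remain intact. According to the depositor's comments, the BamHI site lies 27 bp from the start codon and the HindIII site 115 bp from the stop codon, so the fragment includes short flanking untranslated regions around the coding sequence and can be excised or exchanged as a cassette. No fusion tags or reporters are listed.

The mutation is recorded as "R8-[A] WT*". The record does not explain this notation. In the T4 lysozyme literature, WT* usually denotes the cysteine-free pseudo-wild-type protein used as a reference background, and the bracketed form suggests an alanine inserted next to Arg8 rather than a substitution, but this reading is an inference and should be checked against the sequence. T4 lysozyme variants of this kind are generally expressed in bacteria to make protein for studies of folding, stability and structure, although the record states no specific purpose for this plasmid.
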