Addgene plasmid #18221: T4 Lysozyme R8-[A] WT*
Depositing lab: Brian Matthews. Depositing organization: University of Oregon.
Backbone
  Vector backbone: pHS1403
  Backbone size w/o insert (bp): 5000
  Vector type: Bacterial Expression
Growth in bacteria
  Bacterial resistance: Ampicillin, 100 μg/mL
  Growth temperature: 37°C
  Growth strain: DH5alpha
  Copy number: High Copy
Gene/Insert
  Gene/Insert name: T4 Lysozyme (alt name: 13 or 2 IV R2)
  Species: Bacteriophage T4
  Insert size (bp): 600
  Mutation: R8-[A] WT*
  GenBank ID: NP_049736
  Entrez Gene: e (a.k.a. T4p123)
  Cloning method: Restriction Enzyme; 5′ cloning site BamHI (not destroyed); 3′ cloning site HindIII (not destroyed)
  Sequencing primers: 5′ na; 3′ GGCGTATCACGAGGCCC
Terms and licenses: Academic/Nonprofit Terms; Industry Terms: Not Available to Industry
Depositor comments: The BamHI site is 27 bp from the ATG and the HindIII site is 115 bp from the stop.
How to cite: T4 Lysozyme R8-[A] WT* was a gift from Brian Matthews (Addgene plasmid # 18221 ; http://n2t.net/addgene:18221 ; RRID:Addgene_18221)
